>Addgene plasmid #47321 | reporter-gT2 | depositor partial sequence | sequence record 67405 | reporter-gT2 sequence 1243 bps
TAGGGATAACAGGGTAATAGTGGGGCCACTAGGGACAGGATTGGCGAGGTAGGCGTGTACGGTGGGAGGC
CTATATAAGCAGAGCTCGTTTAGTGAACCGTCAGATCGCCTGGAGAATTCGCCACCATGGACTACAAGGA
TGACGACGATAAAACTTCCGGTGGCGGACTGGGTTCCACCGTGAGCAAGGGCGAGGAGGTCATCAAAGAG
TTCATGCGCTTCAAGGTGCGCATGGAGGGCTCCATGAACGGCCACGAGTTCGAGATCGAGGGCGAGGGCG
AGGGCCGCCCCTACGAGGGCACCCAGACCGCCAAGCTGAAGGTGACCAAGGGCGGCCCCCTGCCCTTCGC
CTGGGACATCCTGTCCCCCCAGTTCATGTACGGCTCCAAGGCGTACGTGAAGCACCCCGCCGACATCCCC
GATTACAAGAAGCTGTCCTTCCCCGAGGGCTTCAAGTGGGAGCGCGTGATGAACTTCGAGGACGGCGGTC
TGGTGACCGTGACCCAGGACTCCTCCCTGCAGGACGGCACGCTGATCTACAAGGTGAAGATGCGCGGCAC
CAACTTCCCCCCCGACGGCCCCGTAATGCAGAAGAAGACCATGGGCTGGGAGGCCTCCACCGAGCGCCTG
TACCCCCGCGACGGCGTGCTGAAGGGCGAGATCCACCAGGCCCTGAAGCTGAAGGACGGCGGCCACTACC
TGGTGGAGTTCAAGACCATCTACATGGCCAAGAAGCCCGTGCAACTGCCCGGCTACTACTACGTGGACAC
CAAGCTGGACATCACCTCCCACAACGAGGACTACACCATCGTGGAACAGTACGAGCGCTCCGAGGGCCGC
CACCACCTGTTCCTGTACGGCATGGACGAGCTGTACAAGTAAGAATTCGAGCTCGGTACCCGGGGATCCT
CTAGTCAGCTGACGCGTGCTAGCGCGGCCGCATCGATAAGCTTGTCGACGATATCTCTAGAGGATCATAA
TCAGCCATACCACATTTGTAGAGGTTTTACTTGCTTTAAAAAACCTCCCACACCTCCCCCTGAACCTGAA
ACATAAAATGAATGCAATTGTTGTTGTTAACTTGTTTATTGCAGCTTATAATGGTTACAAATAAAGCAAT
AGCATCACAAATTTCACAAATAAAGCATTTTTTTCACTGCCTCGAGCTTCCTCGCTCACTGACTCGCTGC
GCTCGGTCGTTCGGCTGCGGCGAGCGGTATCAGCTCACTCAAAGGCGGTAATA
