>Addgene plasmid #47321 | reporter-gT2 | addgene partial sequence | sequence record 68933 | lac_promoter
ACAATTTCACACAGGAAACAGCTATGACCATGATTACGCCAAGCTATTTAGGTGACACTATAGAATACTC
AAGCTATGCATCAAGCTTGGTACCGAGCTCGGATCCACTAGTAACGGCCGCCAGTGTGCTGGAATTCGCC
CTTTATTACCGCCTTTGAGTGAGCTGATACCGCTCGCCGCAGCCGAACGACCGAGCGCAGCGAGTCAGTG
AGCGAGGAAGCTCGAGGCAGTGAAAAAAATGCTTTATTTGTGAAATTTGTGATGCTATTGCTTTATTTGT
AACCATTATAAGCTGCAATAAACAAGTTAACAACAACAATTGCATTCATTTTATGTTTCAGGTTCAGGGG
GAGGTGTGGGAGGTTTTTTAAAGCAAGTAAAACCTCTACAAATGTGGTATGGCTGATTATGATCCTCTAG
AGATATCGTCGACAAGCTTATCGATGCGGCCGCGCTAGCACGCGTCAGCTGACTAGAGGATCCCCGGGTA
CCGAGCTCGAATTCTTACTTGTACAGCTCGTCCATGCCGTACAGGAACAGGTGGTGGCGGCCCTCGGAGC
GCTCGTACTGTTCCACGATGGTGTAGTCCTCGTTGTGGGAGGTGATGTCCAGCTTGGTGTCCACGTAGTA
GTAGCCGGGCAGTTGCACGGGCTTCTTGGCCATGTAGATGGTCTTGAACTCCACCAGGTAGTGGCCGCCG
TCCTTCAGCTTCAGGGCCTGGTGGATCTCGCCCTTCAGCACGCCGTCGCGGGGGTACAGGCGCTCGGTGG
AGGCCTCCCAGCCCATGGTCTTCTTCTGCATTACGGGGCCGTCGGGGGG
