>Addgene plasmid #47321 | reporter-gT2 | addgene partial sequence | sequence record 68935 | dsRed1_C_primer
GTACGAGCGCTCCGAGGGCCGCCACCACCTGTTCCTGTACGGCATGGACGAGCTGTACAAGTAAGAATTC
GAGCTCGGTACCCGGGGATCCTCTAGTCAGCTGACGCGTGCTAGCGCGGCCGCATCGATAAGCTTGTCGA
CGATATCTCTAGAGGATCATAATCAGCCATACCACATTTGTAGAGGTTTTACTTGCTTTAAAAAACCTCC
CACACCTCCCCCTGAACCTGAAACATAAAATGAATGCAATTGTTGTTGTTAACTTGTTTATTGCAGCTTA
TAATGGTTACAAATAAAGCAATAGCATCACAAATTTCACAAATAAAGCATTTTTTTCACTGCCTCGAGCT
TCCTCGCTCACTGACTCGCTGCGCTCGGTCGTTCGGCTGCGGCGAGCGGTATCAGCTCACTCAAAGGCGG
TAATAAAGGGCGAATTCCAGCACACTGGCGGCCGTTACTAGTGGATCCGAGCTCGGTACCAAGCTTGATG
CATAGCTTGAGTATTCTATAGTGTCACCTAAATAGCTTGGCGTAATCATGGTCATAGCTGTTTCCTGTGT
GAAATTGTTATCCGCTCACAATTCCACACAACATACGAGCCGGAAGCATAAAGTGTAAAGCCTGGGGTGC
CTAATGAGTGAGCTAACTCACATTAATTGCGTTGCGCTCACTGCCCGCTTTCCAGTCGGGAAACCTGTCG
TGCCAGCTGCATTAATGAATCGGCCAACGCGCGGGGAGAGGCGGTTTGCGTATTGGGCGCTCTTCCGCTT
CCTCGCTCACTGACTCGCTGCGCTCGGTCGTTCGGCTGCGGCGAGCGGTATCAGCTCACTCAAAGGCGGT
AATACGGTTATCCACAGAATCAGGGGATAACGCAGGAAAGAACATGTGAGCAAAGCAGCAAGCAGAC
