[The description below was written by a language model from this plasmid's Addgene catalogue record.]
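Description:
reporter-gT2 is a transcriptional-activation reporter plasmid built in the pCR-Blunt II-TOPO cloning backbone and catalogued as a CRISPR-type vector. It is propagated in E. coli under kanamycin selection. The record gives no feature table, so the origin of replication, overall size and copy number are not documented here, and no mammalian selection marker is listed.

The insert is recorded as minCMV-dTomato_pA: a minimal CMV promoter driving the red fluorescent protein dTomato, followed by a polyadenylation signal. A minimal promoter of this kind has very low basal activity on its own and depends on an activator being recruited nearby to produce appreciable expression. According to the stated purpose, the plasmid serves as the transcription-factor reporter for the guide RNA gRNA-AAVS1_T2, giving RNA-guided dTomato expression. This implies that a target site matching that guide sits near the minimal promoter, although the record does not describe its position, copy number or orientation.

In use, the reporter would be introduced into cells together with the matching guide RNA and a Cas9-based transcriptional activator, so that red fluorescence reads out guide-directed binding and activation. The associated work concerns Cas9 transcriptional activators for target specificity screening, which fits an assay for measuring how well a given guide and activator combination engages its intended target sequence. The "gT2" designation suggests it may belong to a set of reporters matched to different guides, but the record does not list any others.
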