Addgene plasmid #47321: reporter-gT2
Purpose: TF reporter for gRNA-AAVS1_T2 (RNA-guided dTomato expression)
Depositing lab: George Church. Depositing organization: Harvard Medical School. Publication: CAS9 transcriptional activators for target specificity screening and paired nickases for cooperative genome engineering. Mali P, Aach J, Stranges PB, Esvelt KM, Moosburner M, Kosuri S, Yang L, Church GM. Nat Biotechnol. 2013 Aug 1. doi: 10.1038/nbt.2675. PubMed 23907171.
Backbone
  Vector backbone: pcrBluntII-topo
  Vector type: CRISPR
Growth in bacteria
  Bacterial resistance: Kanamycin, 50 μg/mL
  Growth temperature: 37°C
  Growth strain: Top10
  Copy number: Unknown
Gene/Insert
  Gene/Insert name: minCMV-dTomato_pA
Terms and licenses: Academic/Nonprofit Terms; Industry Terms: Not Available to Industry
How to cite: reporter-gT2 was a gift from George Church (Addgene plasmid # 47321 ; http://n2t.net/addgene:47321 ; RRID:Addgene_47321)
